Addgene plasmid #233094: pYihI-All K-R
Purpose: Expression of GST-YihI with all lysines (K) mutated to arginine (R)
Depositing lab: Michael Downey. Depositing organization: University of Ottawa. Publication: Identification of polyphosphate-binding proteins in Escherichia coli uncovers targets involved in translation control and ribosome biogenesis. Baijal K, Kore B, Abramchuk I, Denoncourt A, Han S, Simms A, Dagenais A, Long AR, Rudner AD, Lavallee-Adam M, Gray MJ, Downey M. mBio. 2025 Aug 13;16(8):e0050025. doi: 10.1128/mbio.00500-25. Epub 2025 Jul 7. PubMed 40621900.
Backbone
  Vector backbone: pGEX4T1
  Backbone size w/o insert (bp): 4958
  Total vector size (bp): 5465
  Vector type: Bacterial Expression
Growth in bacteria
  Bacterial resistance: Ampicillin, 100 μg/mL
  Growth temperature: 37°C
  Growth strain: DH5alpha
  Copy number: High Copy
Gene/Insert
  Gene/Insert name: GST-YihI with all lysines (K) mutated to arginine (R)
  Species: E. coli
  Insert size (bp): 507
  Mutation: GST-YihI with all lysines (K) mutated to arginine (R)
  Tag / fusion protein: GST (N terminal on backbone)
Terms and licenses: Academic/Nonprofit Terms; Industry Terms
Depositor comments: Please visit https://doi.org/10.1101/2025.02.12.637445 for bioRxiv preprint.
How to cite: pYihI-All K-R was a gift from Michael Downey (Addgene plasmid # 233094 ; http://n2t.net/addgene:233094 ; RRID:Addgene_233094)
