[The description below was written by a language model from this plasmid's Addgene catalogue record and pLannotate feature annotations shown in this document.]
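Description:
pYihI-All K-R is a bacterial expression plasmid built on the pGEX4T1 backbone, with a total size of 5,465 bp. It produces an N-terminally GST-tagged form of the Escherichia coli protein YihI in which every lysine has been replaced by arginine. The plasmid replicates from a high-copy ColE1/pMB1-type origin and is selected with ampicillin through the β-lactamase (AmpR) gene and its own promoter. The annotation also picks up pBR322-derived backbone remnants (bom and rop fragments), a lac promoter/lacZα segment, and a short yciV fragment. These appear to be backbone carry-over rather than functional payload.

The expression cassette consists of the strong hybrid tac promoter followed by a lac operator, which drives the Schistosoma japonicum glutathione S-transferase coding sequence. The 507 bp yihI mutant open reading frame lies a short distance downstream of GST. A lacI gene with its own promoter is carried on the same plasmid, so the lac repressor keeps the tac promoter off until it is induced with IPTG. The GST moiety allows affinity capture of the fusion on glutathione resin.

YihI is annotated as a GTPase-activating protein for Der/EngA that influences 50S ribosomal subunit assembly. The associated study concerns the identification of polyphosphate-binding proteins in E. coli involved in translation control and ribosome biogenesis. The lysine-free variant therefore most likely serves as a comparison to wild-type GST-YihI, testing whether lysine residues are needed for the behaviour under study, although the record does not describe the specific assays.
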