Features (pLannotate 1.2.2; 17 found; start..end, strand, type, name):
      1..589     +  rep_origin     ori: high-copy-number ColE1/pMB1/pBR322/pUC origin of replication
    775..826     -  misc_feature   bom (fragment): basis of mobility region from pBR322
    833..910     +  promoter       lacI promoter: lacI
    911..1993    +  CDS            lacI: lac repressor; lacI; The lac repressor binds to the lac operator to inhibit transcription in E. coli. This inhibition can be relieved by adding lactose or isopropyl-β-D-thiogalactopyranoside (IPTG).
   2006..2027    +  protein_bind   CAP binding site: CAP binding activates transcription in the presence of cAMP. E. coli catabolite activator protein
   2042..2072    +  promoter       lac promoter: promoter for the E. coli lac operon
   2080..2096    +  protein_bind   lac operator: The lac repressor binds to the lac operator to inhibit transcription in E. coli. This inhibition can be relieved by adding lactose or isopropyl-β-D-thiogalactopyranoside (IPTG). lac repressor encoded by lacI
   2116..2289    +  CDS            lacZα: LacZα fragment of β-galactosidase; lacZ fragment
   2553..2669    -  CDS            yciV (fragment): RNAAM_ECOLI - Also known as trpH From Escherichia coli (strain K12).
   2745..2773    +  promoter       tac promoter: strong E. coli promoter; hybrid between the trp and lac UV5 promoters
   2781..2797    +  protein_bind   lac operator: The lac repressor binds to the lac operator to inhibit transcription in E. coli. This inhibition can be relieved by adding lactose or isopropyl-β-D-thiogalactopyranoside (IPTG). lac repressor encoded by lacI
   2820..3473    +  CDS            GST26_SCHJA: Experimental evidence at protein level: Swiss-Prot protein existence level 1. GST isoenzymes appear to play a central role in the parasite detoxification system. Other functions are also suspected including a role in increasing the solubility of haematin in the parasite gut. From Schistosoma japonicum (Blood fluke).
   3507..4013    +  CDS            yihI: YIHI_ECOLI - Experimental evidence at protein level: Swiss-Prot protein existence level 1. A GTPase-activating protein (GAP) that modifies Der/EngA GTPase function, negatively regulating cell growth, probably via ribosome assembly. Stimulates the GTPase activity of Der; a construct missing the first 45 residues is even more stimulatory. Does not stimulate 2 other GTPases (ObgE and Era). Overexpression inhibits cell growth; precursor 16S rRNA accumulates, the 23S rRNA is 6-7 bases longer than usual, and 50S ribosomal subunits are improperly assembled, leading to 45S subunits lacking proteins L9
   4044..4083    +  CDS            rop (fragment): Rop protein, which maintains plasmids at low copy number; rop
   4185..4225    +  misc_feature   bom (fragment): basis of mobility region from pBR322
   4330..4434    +  promoter       AmpR promoter: bla
   4435..5295    +  CDS            AmpR: β-lactamase; bla; confers resistance to ampicillin, carbenicillin, and related antibiotics
>Addgene plasmid #233094 | pYihI-All K-R | addgene full sequence | sequence record 472238 | Addgene NGS Result
TTGAGATCCTTTTTTTCTGCGCGTAATCTGCTGCTTGCAAACAAAAAAACCACCGCTACCAGCGGTGGTT
TGTTTGCCGGATCAAGAGCTACCAACTCTTTTTCCGAAGGTAACTGGCTTCAGCAGAGCGCAGATACCAA
ATACTGTCCTTCTAGTGTAGCCGTAGTTAGGCCACCACTTCAAGAACTCTGTAGCACCGCCTACATACCT
CGCTCTGCTAATCCTGTTACCAGTGGCTGCTGCCAGTGGCGATAAGTCGTGTCTTACCGGGTTGGACTCA
AGACGATAGTTACCGGATAAGGCGCAGCGGTCGGGCTGAACGGGGGGTTCGTGCACACAGCCCAGCTTGG
AGCGAACGACCTACACCGAACTGAGATACCTACAGCGTGAGCTATGAGAAAGCGCCACGCTTCCCGAAGG
GAGAAAGGCGGACAGGTATCCGGTAAGCGGCAGGGTCGGAACAGGAGAGCGCACGAGGGAGCTTCCAGGG
GGAAACGCCTGGTATCTTTATAGTCCTGTCGGGTTTCGCCACCTCTGACTTGAGCGTCGATTTTTGTGAT
GCTCGTCAGGGGGGCGGAGCCTATGGAAAAACGCCAGCAACGCGGCCTTTTTACGGTTCCTGGCCTTTTG
CTGGCCTTTTGCTCACATGTTCTTTCCTGCGTTATCCCCTGATTCTGTGGATAACCGTATTACCGCCTTT
GAGTGAGCTGATACCGCTCGCCGCAGCCGAACGACCGAGCGCAGCGAGTCAGTGAGCGAGGAAGCGGAAG
AGCGCCTGATGCGGTATTTTCTCCTTACGCATCTGTGCGGTATTTCACACCGCATAAATTCCGACACCAT
CGAATGGCGCAAAACCTTTCGCGGTATGGCATGATAGCGCCCGGAAGAGAGTCAATTCAGGGTGGTGAAT
GTGAAACCAGTAACGTTATACGATGTCGCAGAGTATGCCGGTGTCTCTTATCAGACCGTTTCCCGCGTGG
TGAACCAGGCCAGCCACGTTTCTGCGAAAACGCGGGAAAAAGTGGAAGCGGCGATGGCGGAGCTGAATTA
CATTCCCAACCGCGTGGCACAACAACTGGCGGGCAAACAGTCGTTGCTGATTGGCGTTGCCACCTCCAGT
CTGGCCCTGCACGCGCCGTCGCAAATTGTCGCGGCGATTAAATCTCGCGCCGATCAACTGGGTGCCAGCG
TGGTGGTGTCGATGGTAGAACGAAGCGGCGTCGAAGCCTGTAAAGCGGCGGTGCACAATCTTCTCGCGCA
ACGCGTCAGTGGGCTGATCATTAACTATCCGCTGGATGACCAGGATGCCATTGCTGTGGAAGCTGCCTGC
ACTAATGTTCCGGCGTTATTTCTTGATGTCTCTGACCAGACACCCATCAACAGTATTATTTTCTCCCATG
AAGACGGTACGCGACTGGGCGTGGAGCATCTGGTCGCATTGGGTCACCAGCAAATCGCGCTGTTAGCGGG
CCCATTAAGTTCTGTCTCGGCGCGTCTGCGTCTGGCTGGCTGGCATAAATATCTCACTCGCAATCAAATT
CAGCCGATAGCGGAACGGGAAGGCGACTGGAGTGCCATGTCCGGTTTTCAACAAACCATGCAAATGCTGA
ATGAGGGCATCGTTCCCACTGCGATGCTGGTTGCCAACGATCAGATGGCGCTGGGCGCAATGCGCGCCAT
TACCGAGTCCGGGCTGCGCGTTGGTGCGGATATCTCGGTAGTGGGATACGACGATACCGAAGACAGCTCA
TGTTATATCCCGCCGTTAACCACCATCAAACAGGATTTTCGCCTGCTGGGGCAAACCAGCGTGGACCGCT
TGCTGCAACTCTCTCAGGGCCAGGCGGTGAAGGGCAATCAGCTGTTGCCCGTCTCACTGGTGAAAAGAAA
AACCACCCTGGCGCCCAATACGCAAACCGCCTCTCCCCGCGCGTTGGCCGATTCATTAATGCAGCTGGCA
CGACAGGTTTCCCGACTGGAAAGCGGGCAGTGAGCGCAACGCAATTAATGTAAGTTAGCTCACTCATTAG
GCACCCCAGGCTTTACACTTTATGCTTCCGGCTCGTATGTTGTGTGGAATTGTGAGCGGATAACAATTTC
ACACAGGAAACAGCTATGACCATGATTACGGATTCACTGGCCGTCGTTTTACAACGTCGTGACTGGGAAA
ACCCTGGCGTTACCCAACTTAATCGCCTTGCAGCACATCCCCCTTTCGCCAGCTGGCGTAATAGCGAAGA
GGCCCGCACCGATCGCCCTTCCCAACAGTTGCGCAGCCTGAATGGCGAATGGCGCTTTGCCTGGTTTCCG
GCACCAGAAGCGGTGCCGGAAAGCTGGCTGGAGTGCGATCTTCCTGAGGCCGATACTGTCGTCGTCCCCT
CAAACTGGCAGATGCACGGTTACGATGCGCCCATCTACACCAACGTGACCTATCCCATTACGGTCAATCC
GCCGTTTGTTCCCACGGAGAATCCGACGGGTTGTTACTCGCTCACATTTAATGTTGATGAAAGCTGGCTA
CAGGAAGGCCAGACGCGAATTATTTTTGATGGCGTTGGAATTAGCTTATCGACTGCACGGTGCACCAATG
CTTCTGGCGTCAGGCAGCCATCGGAAGCTGTGGTATGGCTGTGCAGGTCGTAAATCACTGCATAATTCGT
GTCGCTCAAGGCGCACTCCCGTTCTGGATAATGTTTTTTGCGCCGACATCATAACGGTTCTGGCAAATAT
TCTGAAATGAGCTGTTGACAATTAATCATCGGCTCGTATAATGTGTGGAATTGTGAGCGGATAACAATTT
CACACAGGAAACAGTATTCATGTCCCCTATACTAGGTTATTGGAAAATTAAGGGCCTTGTGCAACCCACT
CGACTTCTTTTGGAATATCTTGAAGAAAAATATGAAGAGCATTTGTATGAGCGCGATGAAGGTGATAAAT
GGCGAAACAAAAAGTTTGAATTGGGTTTGGAGTTTCCCAATCTTCCTTATTATATTGATGGTGATGTTAA
ATTAACACAGTCTATGGCCATCATACGTTATATAGCTGACAAGCACAACATGTTGGGTGGTTGTCCAAAA
GAGCGTGCAGAGATTTCAATGCTTGAAGGAGCGGTTTTGGATATTAGATACGGTGTTTCGAGAATTGCAT
ATAGTAAAGACTTTGAAACTCTCAAAGTTGATTTTCTTAGCAAGCTACCTGAAATGCTGAAAATGTTCGA
AGATCGTTTATGTCATAAAACATATTTAAATGGTGATCATGTAACCCATCCTGACTTCATGTTGTATGAC
GCTCTTGATGTTGTTTTATACATGGACCCAATGTGCCTGGATGCGTTCCCAAAATTAGTTTGTTTTAAAA
AACGTATTGAAGCTATCCCACAAATTGATAAGTACTTGAAATCCAGCAAGTATATAGCATGGCCTTTGCA
GGGCTGGCAAGCCACGTTTGGTGGTGGCGACCATCCTCCAAAATCGGATCTGGTTCCGCGTGGATCCCCG
GAATTCATGCGTCCATCATCTTCAAACTCACGCAGCCGTGGTCATGCACGAGCGCGTCGACGTACACGCG
AGGAGCTGGATCAGGAAGCTCGTGATCGCCGTCGTCAGCGACGTCGTCGTGGTCATGCGCCGGGCAGCCG
CGCAGCGGGCGGAAACACCACGTCAGGCAGCCGCGGCCAGAACGCACCACGTGATCCACGTATTGGCAGT
CGCACCCCTATTCCATTGGGCGTGACTGAACGTGTCACCCGCCAGCACCGTCCGCGCAGTGAGCGTCCTA
TGCTTTCACCGCAGGCGGAGTTGGAATTACTGGAAACGGATGAGCGTCTGGATGCGCTGCTGGAACGTCT
GGAAGCAGGCGAAACCCTGAGTGCCGAAGAGCAATCCTGGGTGGATGCTCGCCTGGATCGTATTGATGAG
TTGATGCAGCGTCTCGGCCTCTCTTATGACGATGACGAAGAAGAGGAAGAAGACGAGCGGCAAGAAGACA
TGATGCGTCTGCTGCGGGGCAACTAAGCGGCCGCATCGTGACTGACTGACGATCTGCCTCGCGCGTTTCG
GTGATGACGGTGAAAACCTCTGACACATGCAGCTCCCGGAGACGGTCACAGCTTGTCTGTAAGCGGATGC
CGGGAGCAGACAAGCCCGTCAGGGCGCGTCAGCGGGTGTTGGCGGGTGTCGGGGCGCAGCCATGACCCAG
TCACGTAGCGATAGCGGAGTGTATAATTCTTGAAGACGAAAGGGCCTCGTGATACGCCTATTTTTATAGG
TTAATGTCATGATAATAATGGTTTCTTAGACGTCAGGTGGCACTTTTCGGGGAAATGTGCGCGGAACCCC
TATTTGTTTATTTTTCTAAATACATTCAAATATGTATCCGCTCATGAGACAATAACCCTGATAAATGCTT
CAATAATATTGAAAAAGGAAGAGTATGAGTATTCAACATTTCCGTGTCGCCCTTATTCCCTTTTTTGCGG
CATTTTGCCTTCCTGTTTTTGCTCACCCAGAAACGCTGGTGAAAGTAAAAGATGCTGAAGATCAGTTGGG
TGCACGAGTGGGTTACATCGAACTGGATCTCAACAGCGGTAAGATCCTTGAGAGTTTTCGCCCCGAAGAA
CGTTTTCCAATGATGAGCACTTTTAAAGTTCTGCTATGTGGCGCGGTATTATCCCGTGTTGACGCCGGGC
AAGAGCAACTCGGTCGCCGCATACACTATTCTCAGAATGACTTGGTTGAGTACTCACCAGTCACAGAAAA
GCATCTTACGGATGGCATGACAGTAAGAGAATTATGCAGTGCTGCCATAACCATGAGTGATAACACTGCG
GCCAACTTACTTCTGACAACGATCGGAGGACCGAAGGAGCTAACCGCTTTTTTGCACAACATGGGGGATC
ATGTAACTCGCCTTGATCGTTGGGAACCGGAGCTGAATGAAGCCATACCAAACGACGAGCGTGACACCAC
GATGCCTGCAGCAATGGCAACAACGTTGCGCAAACTATTAACTGGCGAACTACTTACTCTAGCTTCCCGG
CAACAATTAATAGACTGGATGGAGGCGGATAAAGTTGCAGGACCACTTCTGCGCTCGGCCCTTCCGGCTG
GCTGGTTTATTGCTGATAAATCTGGAGCCGGTGAGCGTGGGTCTCGCGGTATCATTGCAGCACTGGGGCC
AGATGGTAAGCCCTCCCGTATCGTAGTTATCTACACGACGGGGAGTCAGGCAACTATGGATGAACGAAAT
AGACAGATCGCTGAGATAGGTGCCTCACTGATTAAGCATTGGTAACTGTCAGACCAAGTTTACTCATATA
TACTTTAGATTGATTTAAAACTTCATTTTTAATTTAAAAGGATCTAGGTGAAGATCCTTTTTGATAATCT
CATGACCAAAATCCCTTAACGTGAGTTTTCGTTCCACTGAGCGTCAGACCCCGTAGAAAAGATCAAAGGA
TCTTC
